>Addgene plasmid #103437 | LSB-hsa-miR-326 | depositor full sequence | sequence record 195923 | Full Sequence
AATTGAGGGGATAACGCAGGAAAGAACATGTGAGCAAAAGGCCAGCAAAAGGCCAGGAACCGTAAAAAGG
CCGCGTTGCTGGCGTTTTTCCATAGGCTCCGCCCCCCTGACGAGCATCACAAAAATCGACGCTCAAGTCA
GAGGTGGCGAAACCCGACAGGACTATAAAGATACCAGGCGTTTCCCCCTGGAAGCTCCCTCGTGCGCTCT
CCTGTTCCGACCCTGCCGCTTACCGGATACCTGTCCGCCTTTCTCCCTTCGGGAAGCGTGGCGCTTTCTC
ATAGCTCACGCTGTAGGTATCTCAGTTCGGTGTAGGTCGTTCGCTCCAAGCTGGGCTGTGTGCACGAACC
CCCCGTTCAGCCCGACCGCTGCGCCTTATCCGGTAACTATCGTCTTGAGTCCAACCCGGTAAGACACGAC
TTATCGCCACTGGCAGCAGCCACTGGTAACAGGATTAGCAGAGCGAGGTATGTAGGCGGTGCTACAGAGT
TCTTGAAGTGGTGGCCTAACTACGGCTACACTAGAAGAACAGTATTTGGTATCTGCGCTCTGCTGAAGCC
AGTTACCTTCGGAAAAAGAGTTGGTAGCTCTTGATCCGGCAAACAAACCACCGCTGGTAGCGGTGGTTTT
TTTGTTTGCAAGCAGCAGATTACGCGCAGAAAAAAAGGATCTCAAGAAGATCCTTTGATCTTTTCTACGG
GGTCTGACGCTCAGTGGAACGAAAACTCACGTTAAGGGATTTTGGTCATGAGATTATCAAAAAGGATCTT
CACCTAGATCCTTTTAAATTAAAAATGAAGTTTTAAATCAATCTAAAGTATATATGAGTAAACTTGGTCT
GACAGTTACCAATGCTTAATCAGTGAGGCACCTATCTCAGCGATCTGTCTATTTCGTTCATCCATAGTTG
CCTGACTCCCCGTCGTGTAGATAACTACGATACGGGAGGGCTTACCATCTGGCCCCAGTGCTGCAATGAT
ACCGCGAGAACCACGCTCACCGGCTCCAGATTTATCAGCAATAAACCAGCCAGCCGGAAGGGCCGAGCGC
AGAAGTGGTCCTGCAACTTTATCCGCCTCCATCCAGTCTATTAATTGTTGCCGGGAAGCTAGAGTAAGTA
GTTCGCCAGTTAATAGTTTGCGCAACGTTGTTGCCATTGCTACAGGCATCGTGGTGTCACGCTCGTCGTT
TGGTATGGCTTCATTCAGCTCCGGTTCCCAACGATCAAGGCGAGTTACATGATCCCCCATGTTGTGCAAA
AAAGCGGTTAGCTCCTTCGGTCCTCCGATCGTTGTCAGAAGTAAGTTGGCCGCAGTGTTATCACTCATGG
TTATGGCAGCACTGCATAATTCTCTTACTGTCATGCCATCCGTAAGATGCTTTTCTGTGACTGGTGAGTA
CTCAACCAAGTCATTCTGAGAATAGTGTATGCGGCGACCGAGTTGCTCTTGCCCGGCGTCAATACGGGAT
AATACCGCGCCACATAGCAGAACTTTAAAAGTGCTCATCATTGGAAAACGTTCTTCGGGGCGAAAACTCT
CAAGGATCTTACCGCTGTTGAGATCCAGTTCGATGTAACCCACTCGTGCACCCAACTGATCTTCAGCATC
TTTTACTTTCACCAGCGTTTCTGGGTGAGCAAAAACAGGAAGGCAAAATGCCGCAAAAAAGGGAATAAGG
GCGACACGGAAATGTTGAATACTCATACTCTTCCTTTTTCAATATTATTGAAGCATTTATCAGGGTTATT
GTCTCATGAGCGGATACATATTTGAATGTAGCTCCGAATTTCTCGAGGGCTTGTCGACGACGGCGGTCTC
CGTCGTCAGGATCATGAATTCGACCCGCCTGCCACCATGACCGAGTACAAGCCCACGGTGCGCCTCGCCA
CCCGCGACGACGTCCCCCGGGCCGTACGCACCCTCGCCGCCGCGTTCGCCGACTACCCCGCCACGCGCCA
CACCGTCGACCCGGACCGCCACATCGAGCGGGTCACCGAGCTGCAAGAACTCTTCCTCACGCGCGTCGGG
CTCGACATCGGCAAGGTGTGGGTCGCGGACGACGGCGCCGCGGTGGCGGTCTGGACCACGCCGGAGAGCG
TCGAAGCGGGGGCGGTGTTCGCCGAGATCGGCCCGCGCATGGCCGAGTTGAGCGGTTCCCGGCTGGCCGC
GCAGCAACAGATGGAAGGCCTCCTGGCGCCGCACCGGCCCAAGGAGCCCGCGTGGTTCCTGGCCACCGTC
GGCGTCTCGCCCGACCACCAGGGCAAGGGTCTGGGCAGCGCCGTCGTGCTCCCCGGAGTGGAGGCGGCCG
AGCGCGCCGGGGTGCCCGCCTTCCTGGAGACATCCGCGCCCCGCAACCTCCCCTTCTACGAGCGGCTCGG
CTTCACCGTCACCGCCGACGTCGAGGTGCCCGAAGGACCGCGCACCTGGTGCATGACCCGCAAGCCCGGT
GCCTGATACGCGTGAATTCACTCCTCAGGTGCAGGCTGCCTATCAGAAGGTGGTGGCTGGTGTGGCCAAT
GCCCTGGCTCACAAATACCACTGAGATCTTTTTCCCTCTGCCAAAAATTATGGGGACATCATGAAGCCCC
TTGAGCATCTGACTTCTGGCTAATAAAGGAAATTTATTTTCATTGCAATAGTGTGTTGGAATTTTTTGTG
TCTCTCACTCGGAAGGACATATGGGAGGGCAAATCATTTAAAACATCAGAATGAGTATTTGGTTTAGAGT
TTGGCAACATATGCCCATATGCTGGCTGCCATGAACAAAGGTTGGCTATAAAGAGGTCATCAGTATATGA
AACAGCCCCCTGCTGTCCATTCCTTATTCCATAGAAAAGCCTTGACTTGAGGTTAGATTTTTTTTATATT
TTGTTTTGTGTTATTTTTTTCTTTAACATCCCTAAAATTTTCCTTACATGTTTTACTAGCCAGATTTTTC
CTCCTCTCCTGACTACTCCCAGTCATAGCTGTCCCTCTTCTCTTATGGAGATCCCTCGACCTGCAGCCCA
AGCTTGAATTCTCTAGAATTACCCTGTTATCCCTATGCTTGGTTTACCGAGCTCTTATTGGTTTTCAAAC
TTCATTGACTGTGCCCAACGCGCCTGGGAGCTCACGGGGACAGCCCCCCCCCAAAGCCCCCAGGGATGTA
ATTACGTCCCTCCCCCGCTAGGGGGCAGCAGCGAGCCGCCCGGGGCTCCGCTCCGGTCCGGCGCTCCCCC
CGCATCCCCGAGCCGGCAGCGTGCGGGGACAGCCCGGGCACGGGGAAGGTGGCACGGGATCGCTTTCCTC
TGAACGCTTCTCGCTGCTCTTTGAGCCTGCAGACACCTGGGGGGATACGGGGAAAAAGCTAGGCTGAAAG
ACCGGTTCTTAGAATGACACGCGCCTGGGAGCTCACGGGGACAGCCCCCCCCCAAAGCCCCCAGGGATGT
AATTACGTCCCTCCCCCGCTAGGGGGCAGCAGCGAGCCGCCCGGGGCTCCGCTCCGGTCCGGCGCTCCCC
CCGCATCCCCGAGCCGGCAGCGTGCGGGGACAGCCCGGGCACGGGGAAGGTGGCACGGGATCGCTTTCCT
CTGAACGCTTCTCGCTGCTCTTTGAGCCTGCAGACACCTGGGGGGATACGGGGAAAAAGCTAACTTCTGA
GACGACAACTTTGTATAGAAAAGTTGGCTCCGAATTCGCCCTTGACAGCAGAGATCCAGTTTGGTTAATT
AATTGGCTCCGGTGCCCGTCAGTGGGCAGAGCGCACATCGCCCACAGTCCCCGAGAAGTTGTGGGGAGGG
GTCGGCAATTGAACCGGTGCCTAGAGAAGGTGGCGCGGGGTAAACTGGGAAAGTGATGTCGTGTACTGGC
TCCGCCTTTTTCCCGAGGGTGGGGGAGAACCGTATATAAGTGCAGTAGTCGCCGTGAACGTTCTTTTTCG
CAACGGGTTTGCCGCCAGAACACAGGTAAGTGCCGTGTGTGGTTCCCGCGGGCCTGGCCTCTTTACGGGT
TATGGCCCTTGCGTGCCTTGAATTACTTCCACCTGGCTGCAGTACGTGATTCTTGATCCCGAGCTTCGGG
TTGGAAGTGGGTGGGAGAGTTCGAGGCCTTGCGCTTAAGGAGCCCCTTCGCCTCGTGCTTGAGTTGAGGC
CTGGCCTGGGCGCTGGGGCCGCCGCGTGCGAATCTGGTGGCACCTTCGCGCCTGTCTCGCTGCTTTCGAT
AAGTCTCTAGCCATTTAAAATTTTTGATGACCTGCTGCGACGCTTTTTTTCTGGCAAGATAGTCTTGTAA
ATGCGGGCCAAGATCTGCACACTGGTATTTCGGTTTTTGGGGCCGCGGGCGGCGACGGGGCCCGTGCGTC
CCAGCGCACATGTTCGGCGAGGCGGGGCCTGCGAGCGCGGCCACCGAGAATCGGACGGGGGTAGTCTCAA
GCTGGCCGGCCTGCTCTGGTGCCTGGCCTCGCGCCGCCGTGTATCGCCCCGCCCTGGGCGGCAAGGCTGG
CCCGGTCGGCACCAGTTGCGTGAGCGGAAAGATGGCCGCTTCCCGGCCCTGCTGCAGGGAGCTCAAAATG
GAGGACGCGGCGCTCGGGAGAGCGGGCGGGTGAGTCACCCACACAAAGGAAAAGGGCCTTTCCGTCCTCA
GCCGTCGCTTCATGTGACTCCACGGAGTACCGGGCGCCGTCCAGGCACCTCGATTAGTTCTCGAGCTTTT
GGAGTACGTCGTCTTTAGGTTGGGGGGAGGGGTTTTATGCGATGGAGTTTCCCCACACTGAGTGGGTGGA
GACTGAAGTTAGGCCAGCTTGGCACTTGATGTAATTCTCCTTGGAATTTGCCCTTTTTGAGTTTGGATCT
TGGTTCATTCTCAAGCCTCAGACAGTGGTTCAAAGTTTTTTTCTTCCATTTCAGGTGTCGTGAGAAGGGC
GAATTCGACCCAAGTTTGTACAAAAAAGCAGGCTGGATCCAGGTGCCACCATGGTGAGCGAGCTGATTAA
GGAGAACATGCACATGAAGCTGTACATGGAGGGCACCGTGAACAACCACCACTTCAAGTGCACATCCGAG
GGCGAAGGCAAGCCCTACGAGGGCACCCAGACCATGAGAATCAAGGCGGTCGAGGGCGGCCCTCTCCCCT
TCGCCTTCGACATCCTGGCTACCAGCTTCATGTACGGCAGCAAAACCTTCATCAACCACACCCAGGGCAT
CCCCGACTTCTTTAAGCAGTCCTTCCCCGAGGGCTTCACATGGGAGAGAGTCACCACATACGAAGATGGG
GGCGTGCTGACCGCTACCCAGGACACCAGCCTCCAGGACGGCTGCCTCATCTACAACGTCAAGATCAGAG
GGGTGAACTTCCCATCCAACGGCCCTGTGATGCAGAAGAAAACACTCGGCTGGGAGGCCTCCACCGAGAC
ACTGTACCCCGCTGACGGCGGCCTGGAAGGCAGAGCCGACATGGCCCTGAAGCTCGTGGGCGGGGGCCAC
CTGATCTGCAACCTTAAGACCACATACAGATCCAAGAAACCCGCTAAGAACCTCAAGATGCCCGGCGTCT
ACTATGTGGACAGGAGACTGGAAAGAATCAAGGAGGCCGACAAAGAGACATACGTCGAGCAGCACGAGGT
GGCTGTGGCCAGATACTGCGACCTCCCTAGCAAACTGGGGCACAAACTTAATTGAGAATTCTACCACCCA
GCTTTCTTGTACAAAGTGGTACGTCTCAAGACCAGAGGTCTCTGCTTCGCGGGAGCTGGAGGAAGGGCCC
AGAGGCTGGAGGAAGGGCCCAGAGGCTGGAGGAAGGGCCCAGAGGCTGGAGGAAGGGCCCAGAGGCAACC
AGAAGAGACCTGTGCTTCACTCCTCAGGTGCAGGCTGCCTATCAGAAGGTGGTGGCTGGTGTGGCCAATG
CCCTGGCTCACAAATACCACTGAGATCTTTTTCCCTCTGCCAAAAATTATGGGGACATCATGAAGCCCCT
TGAGCATCTGACTTCTGGCTAATAAAGGAAATTTATTTTCATTGCAATAGTGTGTTGGAATTTTTTGTGT
CTCTCACTCGGAAGGACATATGGGAGGGCAAATCATTTAAAACATCAGAATGAGTATTTGGTTTAGAGTT
TGGCAACATATGCCCATATGCTGGCTGCCATGAACAAAGGTTGGCTATAAAGAGGTCATCAGTATATGAA
ACAGCCCCCTGCTGTCCATTCCTTATTCCATAGAAAAGCCTTGACTTGAGGTTAGATTTTTTTTATATTT
TGTTTTGTGTTATTTTTTTCTTTAACATCCCTAAAATTTTCCTTACATGTTTTACTAGCCAGATTTTTCC
TCCTCTCCTGACTACTCCCAGTCATAGCTGTCCCTCTTCTCTTATGGAGATCCCGAGCGGTGCGTTTTTA
TGCTTGTAGTATTGTATAATGTTTTTAAGATCCAAGCTTCTGACCTCTTCTCTTCCTCCCACAGGGCCTC
GAGACAATTGCATCGATGGTACCAGTGAAAGTCTGCAATGAATTCGAGTTGGCGCGCCTGTCATTCTAAA
TCTCTCTTTCAGCCTAAAGCTTTTTCCCCGTATCCCCCCAGGTGTCTGCAGGCTCAAAGAGCAGCGAGAA
GCGTTCAGAGGAAAGCGATCCCGTGCCACCTTCCCCGTGCCCGGGCTGTCCCCGCACGCTGCCGGCTCGG
GGATGCGGGGGGAGCGCCGGACCGGAGCGGAGCCCCGGGCGGCTCGCTGCTGCCCCCTAGCGGGGGAGGG
ACGTAATTACATCCCTGGGGGCTTTGGGAGGGGGCTGTCCCCGTGAGCTCCCAGGCGCGCCTGTCATTCT
AAATCTCTCTTTCAGCCTAAAGCTTTTTCCCCGTATCCCCCCAGGTGTCTGCAGGCTCAAAGAGCAGCGA
GAAGCGTTCAGAGGAAAGCGATCCCGTGCCACCTTCCCCGTGCCCGGGCTGTCCCCGCACGCTGCCGGCT
CGGGGATGCGGGGGGAGCGCCGGACCGGAGCGGAGCCCCGGGCGGCTCGCTGCTGCCCCCTAGCGGGGGA
GGGACGTAATTACATCCCTGGGGGCTTTGGGGGGGGGCTGTCCCCGTGAGCTCCCAGGCGCGCCAACTCG
GTACCGTATCGATGTCGACGTTAACGCTAGTGATATCAACTTTGTATAGAAAAGTTGGCTCCGAATTCGC
CCTTGACAGCAGAGATCCAGTTTGGTTAATTAATTGGCTCCGGTGCCCGTCAGTGGGCAGAGCGCACATC
GCCCACAGTCCCCGAGAAGTTGTGGGGAGGGGTCGGCAATTGAACCGGTGCCTAGAGAAGGTGGCGCGGG
GTAAACTGGGAAAGTGATGTCGTGTACTGGCTCCGCCTTTTTCCCGAGGGTGGGGGAGAACCGTATATAA
GTGCAGTAGTCGCCGTGAACGTTCTTTTTCGCAACGGGTTTGCCGCCAGAACACAGGTAAGTGCCGTGTG
TGGTTCCCGCGGGCCTGGCCTCTTTACGGGTTATGGCCCTTGCGTGCCTTGAATTACTTCCACCTGGCTG
CAGTACGTGATTCTTGATCCCGAGCTTCGGGTTGGAAGTGGGTGGGAGAGTTCGAGGCCTTGCGCTTAAG
GAGCCCCTTCGCCTCGTGCTTGAGTTGAGGCCTGGCCTGGGCGCTGGGGCCGCCGCGTGCGAATCTGGTG
GCACCTTCGCGCCTGTCTCGCTGCTTTCGATAAGTCTCTAGCCATTTAAAATTTTTGATGACCTGCTGCG
ACGCTTTTTTTCTGGCAAGATAGTCTTGTAAATGCGGGCCAAGATCTGCACACTGGTATTTCGGTTTTTG
GGGCCGCGGGCGGCGACGGGGCCCGTGCGTCCCAGCGCACATGTTCGGCGAGGCGGGGCCTGCGAGCGCG
GCCACCGAGAATCGGACGGGGGTAGTCTCAAGCTGGCCGGCCTGCTCTGGTGCCTGGCCTCGCGCCGCCG
TGTATCGCCCCGCCCTGGGCGGCAAGGCTGGCCCGGTCGGCACCAGTTGCGTGAGCGGAAAGATGGCCGC
TTCCCGGCCCTGCTGCAGGGAGCTCAAAATGGAGGACGCGGCGCTCGGGAGAGCGGGCGGGTGAGTCACC
CACACAAAGGAAAAGGGCCTTTCCGTCCTCAGCCGTCGCTTCATGTGACTCCACGGAGTACCGGGCGCCG
TCCAGGCACCTCGATTAGTTCTCGAGCTTTTGGAGTACGTCGTCTTTAGGTTGGGGGGAGGGGTTTTATG
CGATGGAGTTTCCCCACACTGAGTGGGTGGAGACTGAAGTTAGGCCAGCTTGGCACTTGATGTAATTCTC
CTTGGAATTTGCCCTTTTTGAGTTTGGATCTTGGTTCATTCTCAAGCCTCAGACAGTGGTTCAAAGTTTT
TTTCTTCCATTTCAGGTGTCGTGAGAAGGGCGAATTCGACCCAAGTTTGTACAAAAAAGCAGGCTCGCCA
CCATGGTGAGCAAGGGCGAGGAGCTGTTCACCGGGGTGGTGCCCATCCTGGTCGAGCTGGACGGCGACGT
AAACGGCCACAAGTTCAGCGTGAGGGGCGAGGGCGAGGGCGATGCCACCAACGGCAAGCTGACCCTGAAG
TTCATCTGCACCACCGGCAAGCTGCCCGTGCCCTGGCCCACCCTCGTGACCACCCTGAGCCACGGCGTGC
AGTGCTTCGCCCGCTACCCCGACCACATGAAGCAGCACGACTTCTTCAAGTCCGCCATGCCCGAAGGCTA
CGTCCAGGAGCGCACCATCTTCTTCAAGGACGACGGCACCTACAAGACCCGCGCCGAGGTGAAGTTCGAG
GGCGACACCCTAGTGAACCGCATCGAGCTGAAGGGCGTCGACTTCAAGGAGGACGGCAACATCCTGGGGC
ACAAGCTGGAGTACAACTTCAACAGCCACAACATCTATATCATGGCCGTCAAGCAGAAGAACGGCATCAA
GGTGAACTTCAAGATCCGCCACAACGTGGAGGACGGCAGCGTGCAGCTCGCCGACCACTACCAGCAGAAC
ACCCCCATCGGCGACGGCCCCGTGCTGCTGCCCGACAGCCACTACCTGAGCACCCAGTCCGTGCTGAGCA
AAGACCCCAACGAGAAGCGCGATCACATGGTCCTGCTGGAGTTCCGCACCGCCGCCGGGATCACTCTCGG
CATGGACGAGCTGTACAAGTAATACCACCCAGCTTTCTTGTACAAAGTGGTACGCGTGAATTCACTCCTC
AGGTGCAGGCTGCCTATCAGAAGGTGGTGGCTGGTGTGGCCAATGCCCTGGCTCACAAATACCACTGAGA
TCTTTTTCCCTCTGCCAAAAATTATGGGGACATCATGAAGCCCCTTGAGCATCTGACTTCTGGCTAATAA
AGGAAATTTATTTTCATTGCAATAGTGTGTTGGAATTTTTTGTGTCTCTCACTCGGAAGGACATATGGGA
GGGCAAATCATTTAAAACATCAGAATGAGTATTTGGTTTAGAGTTTGGCAACATATGCCCATATGCTGGC
TGCCATGAACAAAGGTTGGCTATAAAGAGGTCATCAGTATATGAAACAGCCCCCTGCTGTCCATTCCTTA
TTCCATAGAAAAGCCTTGACTTGAGGTTAGATTTTTTTTATATTTTGTTTTGTGTTATTTTTTTCTTTAA
CATCCCTAAAATTTTCCTTACATGTTTTACTAGCCAGATTTTTCCTCCTCTCCTGACTACTCCCAGTCAT
AGCTGTCCCTCTTCTCTTATGGAGATCCCTCGACCTGCAGCCCAAGCTTGGCGTAATCATGGTCATAGCT
GTTTCCTGTGTGAAATTGTTATCCGCTCACAATTCCACACAACATACGAGCCGGAAGCATAAAGTGTAAA
GCCTGGGGTGCCTAATGAGTGAGCTAACTCACATTAATTGCGTTGCGCTCACTGCCCGCTTTCCAGTCGG
GAAACCTGTCGTGCCAGCGGATCGACAGTACTAAGCTTGGTCTAATACCCAATCTCTCGTCTTATCCAGA
TGTTTTATACGCCTCTGGCCCGTGTCTCAAAATCTCTGATGTTACATTGCACAAGATAAAATAATATCAT
CATGAACAATAAAACTGTCTGCTTACATAAACAGTAATACAAGGGGTGTTATGAGCCATATTCAACGGGA
AACGTCGAGGCCGCGATTAAATTCCAACATGGATGCTGATTTATATGGGTATAAATGGGCTCGCGATAAT
GTCGGGCAATCAGGTGCGACAATCTATCGCTTGTATGGGAAGCCCGATGCGCCAGAGTTGTTTCTGAAAC
ATGGCAAAGGTAGCGTTGCCAATGATGTTACAGATGAGATGGTCAGACTAAACTGGCTGACGGAATTTAT
GCCTCTTCCGACCATCAAGCATTTTATCCGTACTCCTGATGATGCATGGTTACTCACCACTGCGATCCCC
GGAAAAACAGCATTCCAGGTATTAGAAGAATATCCTGATTCAGGTGAAAATATTGTTGATGCGCTGGCAG
TGTTCCTGCGCCGGTTGCATTCGATTCCTGTTTGTAATTGTCCTTTTAACAGCGATCGCGTATTTCGTCT
CGCTCAGGCGCAATCACGAATGAATAACGGTTTGGTTGATGCGAGTGATTTTGATGACGAGCGTAATGGC
TGGCCTGTTGAACAAGTCTGGAAAGAAATGCATAAACTTTTGCCATTCTCACCGGATTCAGTCGTCACTC
ATGGTGATTTCTCACTTGATAACCTTATTTTTGACGAGGGGAAATTAATAGGTTGTATTGATGTTGGACG
AGTCGGAATCGCAGACCGATACCAGGATCTTGCCATCCTATGGAACTGCCTCGGTGAGTTTTCTCCTTCA
TTACAGAAACGGCTTTTTCAAAAATATGGTATTGATAATCCTGATATGAATAAATTGCAGTTTCATTTGA
TGCTCGATGAGTTTTTCTAATCAGAATTGGTTAATTGGTTGTAACACTGGCAGAGCATTACGCTGACTTG
ACGGGACGGCGCAAGCTCATGACCAAAATCCCTTAACGTGAGTTACGCGTCGTTCCACTGAGCGTCAGAG
GTATCACTAGTATTACAGAGGTAAGTTATAACAGTCGCCTAACCC
Features (pLannotate 1.2.2; 28 found; start..end, strand, type, name):
     87..675     -  rep_origin     ori: high-copy-number ColE1/pMB1/pBR322/pUC origin of replication
    846..1706    -  CDS            AmpR: β-lactamase; bla; confers resistance to ampicillin, carbenicillin, and related antibiotics
   1707..1778    -  promoter       AmpR promoter: bla
   1857..2456    +  CDS            PuroR: puromycin N-acetyltransferase; pac from Streptomyces alboniger; confers resistance to puromycin
   2461..2541    +  CDS            HBB (fragment): HBB_PONPY - Experimental evidence at transcript level: Swiss-Prot protein existence level 2. Involved in oxygen transport from the lung to the various peripheral tissues. From Pongo pygmaeus (Bornean orangutan).
   2612..2667    +  polyA_signal   β-globin poly(A) signal: rabbit β-globin polyadenylation signal (Gil and Proudfoot, 1987)
   3646..3666    +  protein_bind   attB4: mutant version of attB; core recombination site for the Gateway® BP reaction BP Clonase™
   3734..3945    +  promoter       EF-1α core promoter: core promoter for human elongation factor EF-1α
   3946..4884    +  intron         EF-1α intron A: intron upstream of the start codon of human EF-1α
   4911..4931    +  protein_bind   attB1: mutant version of attB; core recombination site for the Gateway® BP reaction BP Clonase™
   4951..5646    +  CDS            mKate2: mKate2 is a basic (constitutively fluorescent) red fluorescent protein published in 2009, derived from Entacmaea quadricolor. It is reported to be a rapidly-maturing monomer with moderate acid sensitivity.
   5666..5690    -  protein_bind   attB2: mutant version of attB; recombination site for the Gateway® BP reaction BP Clonase™
   5826..5900    +  CDS            HBB (fragment): HBB_PONPY - Experimental evidence at transcript level: Swiss-Prot protein existence level 2. Involved in oxygen transport from the lung to the various peripheral tissues. From Pongo pygmaeus (Bornean orangutan).
   5971..6026    +  polyA_signal   β-globin poly(A) signal: rabbit β-globin polyadenylation signal (Gil and Proudfoot, 1987)
   6410..6435    +  misc_feature   SA: splice acceptor site
   7107..7127    +  protein_bind   attB4: mutant version of attB; core recombination site for the Gateway® BP reaction BP Clonase™
   7195..7406    +  promoter       EF-1α core promoter: core promoter for human elongation factor EF-1α
   7407..8345    +  intron         EF-1α intron A: intron upstream of the start codon of human EF-1α
   8372..8392    +  protein_bind   attB1: mutant version of attB; core recombination site for the Gateway® BP reaction BP Clonase™
   8403..9119    +  CDS            EBFP2: EBFP2 is a basic (constitutively fluorescent) blue fluorescent protein published in 2007, derived from Aequorea victoria. It is reported to be a rapidly-maturing monomer with moderate acid sensitivity.
   9127..9151    -  protein_bind   attB2: mutant version of attB; recombination site for the Gateway® BP reaction BP Clonase™
   9155..9235    +  CDS            HBB (fragment): HBB_PONPY - Experimental evidence at transcript level: Swiss-Prot protein existence level 2. Involved in oxygen transport from the lung to the various peripheral tissues. From Pongo pygmaeus (Bornean orangutan).
   9306..9361    +  polyA_signal   β-globin poly(A) signal: rabbit β-globin polyadenylation signal (Gil and Proudfoot, 1987)
   9744..9766    -  protein_bind   lac operator (fragment): The lac repressor binds to the lac operator to inhibit transcription in E. coli. This inhibition can be relieved by adding lactose or isopropyl-β-D-thiogalactopyranoside (IPTG). lac repressor encoded by lacI
   9770..9800    -  promoter       lac promoter: promoter for the E. coli lac operon
   9815..9836    -  protein_bind   CAP binding site: CAP binding activates transcription in the presence of cAMP. E. coli catabolite activator protein
   9849..9888    -  CDS            lacI (fragment): lac repressor; lacI; The lac repressor binds to the lac operator to inhibit transcription in E. coli. This inhibition can be relieved by adding lactose or isopropyl-β-D-thiogalactopyranoside (IPTG).
  10061..10870   +  CDS            KanR: aminoglycoside phosphotransferase; aph(3')-Ia; confers resistance to kanamycin in bacteria or G418 (Geneticin®) in eukaryotes
