[The description below was written by a language model from this plasmid's Addgene catalogue record and pLannotate feature annotations shown in this document.]
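Description:
LSB-hsa-miR-326 is an 11 kb mammalian expression plasmid built on the Low Sensor Backbone (LSB), designed as a two-colour fluorescent sensor of microRNA activity for synthetic biology work. It replicates in E. coli from a high-copy ColE1/pUC-type origin and carries both a β-lactamase gene (ampicillin) and an aph(3')-Ia gene (kanamycin), with dual selection listed in the record. A short lac promoter/operator remnant is also annotated in the bacterial backbone.

The payload consists of two parallel transcription units, each driven by the human EF-1α core promoter with its intron A and terminated by a rabbit β-globin polyadenylation region. One unit expresses the red fluorescent protein mKate2 and carries a target site for human miR-326 in its 3' UTR. This site is not separately annotated in the feature table, but would fall in the gap between the mKate2 coding sequence and its poly(A) signal. The other unit expresses the blue protein EBFP2 without a target site and serves as an internal reference for transfection and expression level. When miR-326 is active in a cell, mKate2 output is repressed relative to EBFP2, so the red-to-blue ratio reports miRNA activity. Gateway attB4, attB1 and attB2 scars flanking the promoters and coding sequences reflect modular assembly of the units.

A puromycin N-acetyltransferase gene with its own β-globin poly(A) is also present for selection in mammalian cells, though no promoter for it is annotated. The depositor notes that the three repeated poly(A) elements make the plasmid inherently unstable, and that the physical plasmid differs from the deposited sequence by small insertions flanking the puromycin coding region that do not impair selection.
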