Addgene plasmid #103437: LSB-hsa-miR-326
Purpose: Used to sense miRNA activity using fluorescence based tools. hsa-miR-326 target in 3' UTR of of mKate. miRNA activity can be measured by the repression of mKate2 relative to EBFP2 fluorescent proteins . Plasmid is inherently unstable; please see Depositor Comments
Depositing lab: Ron Weiss. Depositing organization: Massachusetts Institute of Technology. Publication: A mixed antagonistic/synergistic miRNA repression model enables accurate predictions of multi-input miRNA sensor activity. Gam JJ, Babb J, Weiss R. Nat Commun. 2018 Jun 22;9(1):2430. doi: 10.1038/s41467-018-04575-0. PubMed 29934631.
Backbone
  Vector backbone: Low Sensor Backbone (LSB)
  Vector type: Mammalian Expression, Synthetic Biology
Growth in bacteria
  Bacterial resistance: Ampicillin and Kanamycin, 100 & 50 μg/mL
  Growth temperature: 30°C
  Growth strain: NEB Stable
  Copy number: High Copy
Gene/Insert
  Gene/Insert name: hsa-miR-326 target
  Species: H. sapiens (human)
  Entrez Gene: MIR326 (a.k.a. MIRN326, hsa-mir-326, mir-326)
  Promoter: EF-1a
  Cloning method: Gibson Cloning
Terms and licenses: Academic/Nonprofit Terms; Industry Terms: Not Available to Industry
Depositor comments: Please note that this plasmid is inherently unstable due to a repeating poly A element. We recommend performing a diagnostic digest on multiple colonies upon receipt. The depositors would like to note the presence of several discrepancies between the depositor sequence and physical plasmid sequence. In particular, the sequences upstream and downstream of the puromycin coding region have 10 bp insertions which do not affect the ability to perform puromycin selection. The sequences for those regions within the physical plasmids are as follows: Upstream of Puro: GAATTCGACCGCCTGTCTCAAGGTGCCACC; Downstream of Puro: GCTTTGAGACTACGCGTGAATTCACTCCTC.
How to cite: LSB-hsa-miR-326 was a gift from Ron Weiss (Addgene plasmid # 103437 ; http://n2t.net/addgene:103437 ; RRID:Addgene_103437)
