>Addgene plasmid #103437 | LSB-hsa-miR-326 | depositor partial sequence | sequence record 195924 | hsa-miR-326 target
CTGGAGGAAGGGCCCAGAGG
