>Addgene plasmid #103437 | LSB-hsa-miR-326 | addgene partial sequence | sequence record 270638 | mKate2-F 5'-ACCCGCTAAGAACCTCAAGA-3'
TCAAGGAGGCCGACAAAGAGACATACGTCGAGCAGCACGAGGTGGCTGTGGCCAGATACTGCGACCTCCC
TAGCAAACTGGGGCACAAACTTAATTGAGAATTCTACCACCCAGCTTTCTTGTACAAAGTGGTACGTCTC
AAGACCAGAGGTCTCTGCTTCGCGGGAGCTGGAGGAAGGGCCCAGAGGCTGGAGGAAGGGCCCAGAGGCT
GGAGGAAGGGCCCAGAGGCTGGAGGAAGGGCCCAGAGGCAACCAGAAGAGACCTGTGCTTCACTCCTCAG
GTGCAGGCTGCCTATCAGAAGGTGGTGGCTGGTGTGGCCAATGCCCTGGCTCACAAATACCACTGAGATC
TTTTTCCCTCTGCCAAAAATTATGGGGACATCATGAAGCCCCTTGAGCATCTGACTTCTGGCTAATAAAG
GAAATTTATTTTCATTGCAATAGTGTGTTGGAATTTTTTGTGTCTCTCACTCGGAAGGACATATGGGAGG
GCAAATCATTTAAAACATCAGAATGAGTATTTGGTTTAGAGTTTGGCAACATATGCCCATATGCTGGCTG
CCATGAACAAAGGTTGGCTATAAAGAGGTCATCAGTATATGAAACAGCCCCC
